Addgene plasmid #143284: TFORF1488
Purpose: Lentiviral vector for overexpressing transcription factor ORFs with unique 24-bp barcodes. Barcodes facilitate identification of transcription factors in pooled screens.
Depositing lab: Feng Zhang. Depositing organization: Broad Institute. Publication: A transcription factor atlas of directed differentiation. Joung J, Ma S, Tay T, Geiger-Schuller KR, Kirchgatterer PC, Verdine VK, Guo B, Arias-Garcia MA, Allen WE, Singh A, Kuksenko O, Abudayyeh OO, Gootenberg JS, Fu Z, Macrae RK, Buenrostro JD, Regev A, Zhang F. Cell. 2023 Jan 5;186(1):209-229.e26. doi: 10.1016/j.cell.2022.11.026. PubMed 36608654.
Backbone
  Vector backbone: pLX_TRC317
  Backbone manufacturer: Broad Institute Genetic Perturbation Platform
  Backbone size w/o insert (bp): 8264
  Vector type: Mammalian Expression, Lentiviral
  Selectable markers: Puromycin
Growth in bacteria
  Bacterial resistance: Ampicillin, 100 μg/mL
  Growth temperature: 37°C
  Growth strain: NEB Stable
  Copy number: High Copy
Gene/Insert
  Gene/Insert name: NR6A1
  Species: H. sapiens (human)
  Insert size (bp): 1532
  Entrez Gene: NR6A1 (a.k.a. CT150, GCNF, GCNF1, NR61, RTR, hGCNF, hRTR)
  Promoter: EF1a
  Cloning method: Unknown
  Sequencing primers: 5′ GGGTGGAGACTGAAGTTAGGCCAG; 3′ CACATAGCGTAAAAGGAGCAACATAG
Terms and licenses: Academic/Nonprofit Terms; Industry Terms: Not Available to Industry
Depositor comments: NM_001278546,ENST00000373584 . The transcription factor ORF portion of this plasmid was synthesized by Genewiz. Please test multiple small colonies in case of plasmid recombination. To make this collection available in a timely manner, a portion of this collection was not fully sequenced by Addgene. If an Addgene verified full plasmid sequence is not available, please contact us prior to placing an order to request the full sequence.
How to cite: TFORF1488 was a gift from Feng Zhang (Addgene plasmid # 143284 ; http://n2t.net/addgene:143284 ; RRID:Addgene_143284)
