[The description below was written by a language model from this plasmid's Addgene catalogue record and pLannotate feature annotations shown in this document.]
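Description:
TFORF1488 is a lentiviral mammalian expression plasmid built on the pLX_TRC317 backbone. It carries the human orphan nuclear receptor NR6A1 (also called GCNF or RTR) as one member of a barcoded transcription factor ORF collection. In bacteria it is maintained through a high-copy ColE1/pUC-type origin and selected with ampicillin via the β-lactamase gene. An f1 origin and remnants of a lac/T7/T3 cloning region also sit in the backbone. The depositor warns that the plasmid can recombine, as is common for LTR-containing vectors.

The transfer cassette has a third-generation, self-inactivating layout. An RSV promoter drives a truncated HIV-1 5' LTR, followed by the Ψ packaging signal with a partial gag sequence, the Rev response element for nuclear export of the genomic RNA, and a cPPT/CTS element, and it ends in a ΔU3 3' LTR with a downstream SV40 polyadenylation signal. Two expression units lie within the proviral region. An SV40 early promoter/origin segment precedes the puromycin N-acetyltransferase gene, which allows selection of transduced cells. A full-length EF-1α promoter then drives constitutive expression of the synthesized NR6A1 ORF. A WPRE downstream of the ORF enhances transcript stability and expression. The catalogue states that each construct carries a unique 24-bp barcode, but the feature table does not annotate it, so its exact position is not recorded. A short U6 promoter fragment annotated between the ORF and the WPRE appears to be residual sequence rather than a functional unit.

The construct is meant for NR6A1 overexpression by lentiviral transduction, particularly in pooled screens where the barcode identifies which factor each cell received. The associated work used such screens to study directed differentiation.
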