Features (pLannotate 1.2.2; 31 found; start..end, strand, type, name):
      5..231     +  promoter       RSV promoter: Rous sarcoma virus enhancer/promoter
    232..412     +  LTR            5' LTR (truncated): truncated 5' long terminal repeat (LTR) from HIV-1
    459..584     +  misc_feature   HIV-1 Ψ: packaging signal of human immunodeficiency virus type 1
    568..931     +  CDS            HIV-1 gag (fragment): gag protein from human immunodeficiency virus 1; gag
   1077..1310    +  misc_feature   RRE: The Rev response element (RRE) of HIV-1 allows for Rev-dependent mRNA export from the nucleus to the cytoplasm.
   1687..1713    +  CDS            Rev (fragment): human immunodeficiency virus 1 (HIV-1) Rev protein; rev; enhances nuclear export of unspliced and incompletely spliced viral mRNAs
   1720..1743    +  promoter       SV40 promoter (fragment): SV40 early promoter
   1744..1815    +  promoter       SV40 promoter (fragment): SV40 enhancer and early promoter
   1839..1974    +  rep_origin     SV40 ori: SV40 origin of replication
   2020..2616    +  CDS            PuroR (fragment): puromycin N-acetyltransferase; pac from Streptomyces; confers resistance to puromycin
   2665..2782    +  misc_feature   cPPT/CTS: central polypurine tract and central termination sequence of HIV-1
   2847..2913    +  CDS            small t antigen (fragment): SV40 (simian virus 40) small t antigen
   2920..4098    +  promoter       EF-1α promoter: strong constitutive promoter for human elongation factor EF-1α
   4115..5542    +  CDS            NR6A1: NR6A1_HUMAN - Also known as GCNF. Experimental evidence at protein level: Swiss-Prot protein existence level 1. Orphan nuclear receptor. Binds to a response element containing the sequence 5'-TCAAGGTCA-3'. May be involved in the regulation of gene expression in germ cell development during gametogenesis (By similarity). From Homo sapiens (Human).
   5558..5611    +  promoter       U6 promoter (fragment): RNA polymerase III promoter for human U6 snRNA
   5653..6241    +  misc_feature   WPRE: woodchuck hepatitis virus posttranscriptional regulatory element
   6292..6311    +  misc_feature   cPPT/CTS (fragment): central polypurine tract and central termination sequence of HIV-1
   6313..6546    +  LTR            3' LTR (ΔU3): self-inactivating 3' long terminal repeat (LTR) from HIV-1
   6624..6745    +  polyA_signal   SV40 poly(A) signal: SV40 polyadenylation signal
   6785..6920    +  rep_origin     SV40 ori: SV40 origin of replication
   6941..6959    -  promoter       T7 promoter: promoter for bacteriophage T7 RNA polymerase
   6967..7122    +  CDS            lacZα (fragment): LacZα fragment of β-galactosidase; lacZ fragment
   7127..7555    +  rep_origin     f1 ori (sequence partly withheld): f1 bacteriophage origin of replication; arrow indicates direction of (+) strand synthesis
   7608..7712    +  promoter       AmpR promoter: bla
   7713..8573    +  CDS            AmpR: β-lactamase; bla; confers resistance to ampicillin, carbenicillin, and related antibiotics
   8744..9332    +  rep_origin     ori: high-copy-number ColE1/pMB1/pBR322/pUC origin of replication
   9515..9607    +  CDS            lacI (fragment): lac repressor; lacI; The lac repressor binds to the lac operator to inhibit transcription in E. coli. This inhibition can be relieved by adding lactose or isopropyl-β-D-thiogalactopyranoside (IPTG).
   9620..9641    +  protein_bind   CAP binding site: CAP binding activates transcription in the presence of cAMP. E. coli catabolite activator protein
   9656..9686    +  promoter       lac promoter: promoter for the E. coli lac operon
   9694..9710    +  protein_bind   lac operator: The lac repressor binds to the lac operator to inhibit transcription in E. coli. This inhibition can be relieved by adding lactose or isopropyl-β-D-thiogalactopyranoside (IPTG). lac repressor encoded by lacI
   9755..9773    +  promoter       T3 promoter: promoter for bacteriophage T3 RNA polymerase
>Addgene plasmid #143284 | TFORF1488 | addgene full sequence | sequence record 396138 | Addgene NGS Result
TTAATGTAGTCTTATGCAATACTCTTGTAGTCTTGCAACATGGTAACGATGAGTTAGCAACATGCCTTAC
AAGGAGAGAAAAAGCACCGTGCATGCCGATTGGTGGAAGTAAGGTGGTACGATCGTGCCTTATTAGGAAG
GCAACAGACGGGTCTGACATGGATTGGACGAACCACTGAATTGCCGCATTGCAGAGATATTGTATTTAAG
TGCCTAGCTCGATACATAAACGGGTCTCTCTGGTTAGACCAGATCTGAGCCTGGGAGCTCTCTGGCTAAC
TAGGGAACCCACTGCTTAAGCCTCAATAAAGCTTGCCTTGAGTGCTTCAAGTAGTGTGTGCCCGTCTGTT
GTGTGACTCTGGTAACTAGAGATCCCTCAGACCCTTTTAGTCAGTGTGGAAAATCTCTAGCAGTGGCGCC
CGAACAGGGACTTGAAAGCGAAAGGGAAACCAGAGGAGCTCTCTCGACGCAGGACTCGGCTTGCTGAAGC
GCGCACGGCAAGAGGCGAGGGGCGGCGACTGGTGAGTACGCCAAAAATTTTGACTAGCGGAGGCTAGAAG
GAGAGAGATGGGTGCGAGAGCGTCAGTATTAAGCGGGGGAGAATTAGATCGCGATGGGAAAAAATTCGGT
TAAGGCCAGGGGGAAAGAAAAAATATAAATTAAAACATATAGTATGGGCAAGCAGGGAGCTAGAACGATT
CGCAGTTAATCCTGGCCTGTTAGAAACATCAGAAGGCTGTAGACAAATACTGGGACAGCTACAACCATCC
CTTCAGACAGGATCAGAAGAACTTAGATCATTATATAATACAGTAGCAACCCTCTATTGTGTGCATCAAA
GGATAGAGATAAAAGACACCAAGGAAGCTTTAGACAAGATAGAGGAAGAGCAAAACAAAAGTAAGACCAC
CGCACAGCAAGCGGCCGCTGATCTTCAGACCTGGAGGAGGAGATATGAGGGACAATTGGAGAAGTGAATT
ATATAAATATAAAGTAGTAAAAATTGAACCATTAGGAGTAGCACCCACCAAGGCAAAGAGAAGAGTGGTG
CAGAGAGAAAAAAGAGCAGTGGGAATAGGAGCTTTGTTCCTTGGGTTCTTGGGAGCAGCAGGAAGCACTA
TGGGCGCAGCGTCAATGACGCTGACGGTACAGGCCAGACAATTATTGTCTGGTATAGTGCAGCAGCAGAA
CAATTTGCTGAGGGCTATTGAGGCGCAACAGCATCTGTTGCAACTCACAGTCTGGGGCATCAAGCAGCTC
CAGGCAAGAATCCTGGCTGTGGAAAGATACCTAAAGGATCAACAGCTCCTGGGGATTTGGGGTTGCTCTG
GAAAACTCATTTGCACCACTGCTGTGCCTTGGAATGCTAGTTGGAGTAATAAATCTCTGGAACAGATTTG
GAATCACACGACCTGGATGGAGTGGGACAGAGAAATTAACAATTACACAAGCTTAATACACTCCTTAATT
GAAGAATCGCAAAACCAGCAAGAAAAGAATGAACAAGAATTATTGGAATTAGATAAATGGGCAAGTTTGT
GGAATTGGTTTAACATAACAAATTGGCTGTGGTATATAAAATTATTCATAATGATAGTAGGAGGCTTGGT
AGGTTTAAGAATAGTTTTTGCTGTACTTTCTATAGTGAATAGAGTTAGGCAGGGATATTCACCATTATCG
TTTCAGACCCACCTCCCAACCCCGAGGGGACCCATGCATTGCATCTCAATTAGTCAGCAACCAGGTGTGG
AAAGTCCCCAGGCTCCCCAGCAGGCAGAAGTATGCAAAGCATGCGTCTCAATTAGTCAGCAACCATAGTC
CCGCCCCTAACTCCGCCCATCCCGCCCCTAACTCCGCCCAGTTCCGCCCATTCTCCGCCCCATGGCTGAC
TAATTTTTTTTATTTATGCAGAGGCCGAGGCCGCCTCGGCCTCTGAGCTATTCCAGAAGTAGTGAGGAGG
CTTTTTTGGAGGCCTAGGCTTTTGCAAAAAGCTTTCTAGAGGTACCACCGGAGCTTACCATGACCGAGTA
CAAGCCCACGGTGCGCCTCGCCACCCGCGACGACGTCCCCAGGGCCGTACGCACCCTCGCCGCCGCGTTC
GCCGACTACCCCGCCACGCGCCACACCGTCGATCCGGACCGCCACATCGAGCGGGTCACCGAGCTGCAAG
AACTCTTCCTCACGCGCGTCGGGCTCGACATCGGCAAGGTGTGGGTCGCGGACGACGGCGCCGCCGTGGC
GGTCTGGACCACGCCGGAGAGCGTCGAAGCGGGGGCGGTGTTCGCCGAGATCGGCCCGCGCATGGCCGAG
TTGAGCGGTTCCCGGCTGGCCGCGCAGCAACAGATGGAAGGCCTCCTGGCGCCGCACCGGCCCAAGGAGC
CCGCGTGGTTCCTGGCCACCGTCGGCGTCTCGCCCGACCACCAGGGCAAGGGTCTGGGCAGCGCCGTCGT
GCTCCCCGGAGTGGAGGCGGCCGAGCGCGCCGGGGTGCCCGCCTTCCTGGAGACCTCCGCGCCCCGCAAC
CTCCCCTTCTACGAGCGGCTCGGCTTCACCGTCACCGCCGACGTCGAGGTGCCCGAAGGACCGCGCACCT
GGTGCATGACCCGCAAGCCCGGTGCCAGTTAACGAATTCTAGATCTTGAGACAAATGGCAGTATTCATCC
ACAATTTTAAAAGAAAAGGGGGGATTGGGGGGTACAGTGCAGGGGAAAGAATAGTAGACATAATAGCAAC
AGACATACAAACTAAAGAATTACAAAAACAAATTACAAAAATTCAAAATTTTCGGGTTTATTACAGGGAC
AGCAGAGATCCACTTTGGCGCCGGCTCGAGGCCTGCAGGTGCAAAGATGGATAAAGTTTTAAACAGAGAG
GAATCTTTGCAGCTAATGGACCTTCTAGGTCTTGAAAGGAGTGGGAATTGGCTCCGGTGCCCGTCAGTGG
GCAGAGCGCACATCGCCCACAGTCCCCGAGAAGTTGGGGGGAGGGGTCGGCAATTGAACCGGTGCCTAGA
GAAGGTGGCGCGGGGTAAACTGGGAAAGTGATGTCGTGTACTGGCTCCGCCTTTTTCCCGAGGGTGGGGG
AGAACCGTATATAAGTGCAGTAGTCGCCGTGAACGTTCTTTTTCGCAACGGGTTTGCCGCCAGAACACAG
GTAAGTGCCGTGTGTGGTTCCCGCGGGCCTGGCCTCTTTACGGGTTATGGCCCTTGCGTGCCTTGAATTA
CTTCCACCTGGCTGCAGTACGTGATTCTTGATCCCGAGCTTCGGGTTGGAAGTGGGTGGGAGAGTTCGAG
GCCTTGCGCTTAAGGAGCCCCTTCGCCTCGTGCTTGAGTTGAGGCCTGGCCTGGGCGCTGGGGCCGCCGC
GTGCGAATCTGGTGGCACCTTCGCGCCTGTCTCGCTGCTTTCGATAAGTCTCTAGCCATTTAAAATTTTT
GATGACCTGCTGCGACGCTTTTTTTCTGGCAAGATAGTCTTGTAAATGCGGGCCAAGATCTGCACACTGG
TATTTCGGTTTTTGGGGCCGCGGGCGGCGACGGGGCCCGTGCGTCCCAGCGCACATGTTCGGCGAGGCGG
GGCCTGCGAGCGCGGCCACCGAGAATCGGACGGGGGTAGTCTCAAGCTGGCCGGCCTGCTCTGGTGCCTG
GCCTCGCGCCGCCGTGTATCGCCCCGCCCTGGGCGGCAAGGCTGGCCCGGTCGGCACCAGTTGCGTGAGC
GGAAAGATGGCCGCTTCCCGGCCCTGCTGCAGGGAGCTCAAAATGGAGGACGCGGCGCTCGGGAGAGCGG
GCGGGTGAGTCACCCACACAAAGGAAAAGGGCCTTTCCGTCCTCAGCCGTCGCTTCATGTGACTCCACGG
AGTACCGGGCGCCGTCCAGGCACCTCGATTAGTTCTCGAGCTTTTGGAGTACGTCGTCTTTAGGTTGGGG
GGAGGGGTTTTATGCGATGGAGTTTCCCCACACTGAGTGGGTGGAGACTGAAGTTAGGCCAGCTTGGCAC
TTGATGTAATTCTCCTTGGAATTTGCCCTTTTTGAGTTTGGATCTTGGTTCATTCTCAAGCCTCAGACAG
TGGTTCAAAGTTTTTTTCTTCCATTTCAGGTGTCGTGAGGCTAGCACCGCCACCATGGAGCGGGACGAAC
CGCCGCCTAGCGGAGGGGGAGGCGGCGGGGGCTCGGCGGGGTTCCTGGAGCCTCCCGCCGCGCTCCCTCC
GCCGCCGCGCAACGGTTTCTGTCAGGATGAATTGGCAGAGCTTGACCCAGGCACTAATGATCGGGCTGAA
CAACGAACCTGTCTCATTTGTGGGGACCGCGCTACAGGCTTGCACTATGGGATCATCTCCTGTGAGGGCT
GCAAAGGGTTTTTCAAGCGGAGCATTTGCAACAAACGGGTATATCGATGCAGTCGTGACAAGAACTGTGT
CATGTCTCGGAAGCAGAGGAACAGGTGCCAGTACTGCCGCCTGCTCAAATGCCTCCAGATGGGGATGAAC
CGGAAGGCTATCAGAGAAGATGGCATGCCTGGAGGCCGGAATAAGAGCATTGGGCCAGTCCAGATATCGG
AAGAAGAAATCGAAAGGATCATGTCTGGGCAGGAGTTTGAGGAAGAGGCCAATCACTGGAGCAACCATGG
TGATAGTGACCACAGTTCCCCTGGGAACAGGGCTTCGGAGAGCAACCAGCCCTCACCAGGCTCCACACTG
TCTTCCAGTAGGTCTGTGGAACTGAATGGATTCATGGCCTTCAGGGAACAGTACATGGGAATGTCTGTGC
CTCCACATTACCAATATATACCGCACCTTTTTAGCTATTCTGGCCACTCACCACTTCTGCCCCAACAAGC
TCGCAGCCTGGATCCCCAGTCATACAGTCTGATTCACCAGCTGTTATCAGCCGAGGACCTGGAACCATTG
GGCACGCCCATGTTGATTGAAGATGGATACGCTGTGACACAGGCAGAACTATTTGCCCTGCTTTGCCGCC
TGGCCGACGAGCTGCTCTTTAGGCAGATTGCCTGGATCAAGAAACTGCCTTTCTTCTGCGAGCTCTCAAT
CAAGGATTACACGTGCCTCTTGAGCTCTACGTGGCAGGAGCTAATCCTGCTGTCTTCCCTCACCGTTTAC
AGCAAGCAGATCTTTGGGGAACTGGCTGATGTCACTGCCAAGTACTCGCCCTCCGATGAAGAACTACACA
GATTTAGTGATGAAGGGATGGAGGTGATCGAGCGGCTCATCTACCTCTATCACAAGTTCCATCAGCTAAA
GGTCAGCAACGAGGAGTATGCTTGCATGAAAGCAATTAACTTCCTAAATCAAGATATCAGGGGTCTGACC
AGTGCCTCACAGCTGGAACAATTGAATAAACGATACTGGTACATTTGCCAGGATTTTACTGAATATAAAT
ACACACATCAGCCGAACCGCTTTCCTGATCTCATGATGTGCTTACCTGAGATTCGATATATTGCAGGAAA
GATGGTGAATGTGCCCCTGGAGCAGCTGCCCCTCCTCTTTAAGGTGGTGCTGCATTCCTGCAAGACCAGT
GTGGGCAAGGAATAGTAATGAACTAGTCCGTAACTTGAAAGTATTTCGATTTCTTGGCTTTATATATCTT
GTGGAAAGGACGAACAGGTATAGCACATGATGATGTAACGCGTTAAGTCGACAATCAACCTCTGGATTAC
AAAATTTGTGAAAGATTGACTGGTATTCTTAACTATGTTGCTCCTTTTACGCTATGTGGATACGCTGCTT
TAATGCCTTTGTATCATGCTATTGCTTCCCGTATGGCTTTCATTTTCTCCTCCTTGTATAAATCCTGGTT
GCTGTCTCTTTATGAGGAGTTGTGGCCCGTTGTCAGGCAACGTGGCGTGGTGTGCACTGTGTTTGCTGAC
GCAACCCCCACTGGTTGGGGCATTGCCACCACCTGTCAGCTCCTTTCCGGGACTTTCGCTTTCCCCCTCC
CTATTGCCACGGCGGAACTCATCGCCGCCTGCCTTGCCCGCTGCTGGACAGGGGCTCGGCTGTTGGGCAC
TGACAATTCCGTGGTGTTGTCGGGGAAATCATCGTCCTTTCCTTGGCTGCTCGCCTGTGTTGCCACCTGG
ATTCTGCGCGGGACGTCCTTCTGCTACGTCCCTTCGGCCCTCAATCCAGCGGACCTTCCTTCCCGCGGCC
TGCTGCCGGCTCTGCGGCCTCTTCCGCGTCTTCGCCTTCGCCCTCAGACGAGTCGGATCTCCCTTTGGGC
CGCCTCCCCGCGTCGACTTTAAGACCAATGACTTACAAGGCAGCTGTAGATCTTAGCCACTTTTTAAAAG
AAAAGGGGGGACTGGAAGGGCTAATTCACTCCCAACGAAGACAAGATCTGCTTTTTGCTTGTACTGGGTC
TCTCTGGTTAGACCAGATCTGAGCCTGGGAGCTCTCTGGCTAACTAGGGAACCCACTGCTTAAGCCTCAA
TAAAGCTTGCCTTGAGTGCTTCAAGTAGTGTGTGCCCGTCTGTTGTGTGACTCTGGTAACTAGAGATCCC
TCAGACCCTTTTAGTCAGTGTGGAAAATCTCTAGCAGTACGTATAGTAGTTCATGTCATCTTATTATTCA
GTATTTATAACTTGCAAAGAAATGAATATCAGAGAGTGAGAGGAACTTGTTTATTGCAGCTTATAATGGT
TACAAATAAAGCAATAGCATCACAAATTTCACAAATAAAGCATTTTTTTCACTGCATTCTAGTTGTGGTT
TGTCCAAACTCATCAATGTATCTTATCATGTCTGGCTCTAGCTATCCCGCCCCTAACTCCGCCCATCCCG
CCCCTAACTCCGCCCAGTTCCGCCCATTCTCCGCCCCATGGCTGACTAATTTTTTTTATTTATGCAGAGG
CCGAGGCCGCCTCGGCCTCTGAGCTATTCCAGAAGTAGTGAGGAGGCTTTTTTGGAGGCCTAGGGACGTA
CCCAATTCGCCCTATAGTGAGTCGTATTACGCGCGCTCACTGGCCGTCGTTTTACAACGTCGTGACTGGG
AAAACCCTGGCGTTACCCAACTTAATCGCCTTGCAGCACATCCCCCTTTCGCCAGCTGGCGTAATAGCGA
AGAGGCCCGCACCGATCGCCCTTCCCAACAGTTGCGCAGCCTGAATGGCGAATGGG
[124 nt withheld, positions 7127-7250]
C
[91 nt withheld, positions 7252-7342]
A
[49 nt withheld, positions 7344-7392]
CCTTTGACGTTGGAGTCCACGTTCTTT
[37 nt withheld, positions 7420-7456]
ACCCTATCTCGGTCTATTCTTTTGATTTATAAGGGATTTTGCCGATTTCGGCCTATTGGTTAAAAAATGA
GCTGATTTAACAAAAATTTAACGCGAATTTTAACAAAATATTAACGCTTACAATTTAGGTGGCACTTTTC
GGGGAAATGTGCGCGGAACCCCTATTTGTTTATTTTTCTAAATACATTCAAATATGTATCCGCTCATGAG
ACAATAACCCTGATAAATGCTTCAATAATATTGAAAAAGGAAGAGTATGAGTATTCAACATTTCCGTGTC
GCCCTTATTCCCTTTTTTGCGGCATTTTGCCTTCCTGTTTTTGCTCACCCAGAAACGCTGGTGAAAGTAA
AAGATGCTGAAGATCAGTTGGGTGCACGAGTGGGTTACATCGAACTGGATCTCAACAGCGGTAAGATCCT
TGAGAGTTTTCGCCCCGAAGAACGTTTTCCAATGATGAGCACTTTTAAAGTTCTGCTATGTGGCGCGGTA
TTATCCCGTATTGACGCCGGGCAAGAGCAACTCGGTCGCCGCATACACTATTCTCAGAATGACTTGGTTG
AGTACTCACCAGTCACAGAAAAGCATCTTACGGATGGCATGACAGTAAGAGAATTATGCAGTGCTGCCAT
AACCATGAGTGATAACACTGCGGCCAACTTACTTCTGACAACGATCGGAGGACCGAAGGAGCTAACCGCT
TTTTTGCACAACATGGGGGATCATGTAACTCGCCTTGATCGTTGGGAACCGGAGCTGAATGAAGCCATAC
CAAACGACGAGCGTGACACCACGATGCCTGTAGCAATGGCAACAACGTTGCGCAAACTATTAACTGGCGA
ACTACTTACTCTAGCTTCCCGGCAACAATTAATAGACTGGATGGAGGCGGATAAAGTTGCAGGACCACTT
CTGCGCTCGGCCCTTCCGGCTGGCTGGTTTATTGCTGATAAATCTGGAGCCGGTGAGCGTGGGTCTCGCG
GTATCATTGCAGCACTGGGGCCAGATGGTAAGCCCTCCCGTATCGTAGTTATCTACACGACGGGGAGTCA
GGCAACTATGGATGAACGAAATAGACAGATCGCTGAGATAGGTGCCTCACTGATTAAGCATTGGTAACTG
TCAGACCAAGTTTACTCATATATACTTTAGATTGATTTAAAACTTCATTTTTAATTTAAAAGGATCTAGG
TGAAGATCCTTTTTGATAATCTCATGACCAAAATCCCTTAACGTGAGTTTTCGTTCCACTGAGCGTCAGA
CCCCGTAGAAAAGATCAAAGGATCTTCTTGAGATCCTTTTTTTCTGCGCGTAATCTGCTGCTTGCAAACA
AAAAAACCACCGCTACCAGCGGTGGTTTGTTTGCCGGATCAAGAGCTACCAACTCTTTTTCCGAAGGTAA
CTGGCTTCAGCAGAGCGCAGATACCAAATACTGTTCTTCTAGTGTAGCCGTAGTTAGGCCACCACTTCAA
GAACTCTGTAGCACCGCCTACATACCTCGCTCTGCTAATCCTGTTACCAGTGGCTGCTGCCAGTGGCGAT
AAGTCGTGTCTTACCGGGTTGGACTCAAGACGATAGTTACCGGATAAGGCGCAGCGGTCGGGCTGAACGG
GGGGTTCGTGCACACAGCCCAGCTTGGAGCGAACGACCTACACCGAACTGAGATACCTACAGCGTGAGCT
ATGAGAAAGCGCCACGCTTCCCGAAGGGAGAAAGGCGGACAGGTATCCGGTAAGCGGCAGGGTCGGAACA
GGAGAGCGCACGAGGGAGCTTCCAGGGGGAAACGCCTGGTATCTTTATAGTCCTGTCGGGTTTCGCCACC
TCTGACTTGAGCGTCGATTTTTGTGATGCTCGTCAGGGGGGCGGAGCCTATGGAAAAACGCCAGCAACGC
GGCCTTTTTACGGTTCCTGGCCTTTTGCTGGCCTTTTGCTCACATGTTCTTTCCTGCGTTATCCCCTGAT
TCTGTGGATAACCGTATTACCGCCTTTGAGTGAGCTGATACCGCTCGCCGCAGCCGAACGACCGAGCGCA
GCGAGTCAGTGAGCGAGGAAGCGGAAGAGCGCCCAATACGCAAACCGCCTCTCCCCGCGCGTTGGCCGAT
TCATTAATGCAGCTGGCACGACAGGTTTCCCGACTGGAAAGCGGGCAGTGAGCGCAACGCAATTAATGTG
AGTTAGCTCACTCATTAGGCACCCCAGGCTTTACACTTTATGCTTCCGGCTCGTATGTTGTGTGGAATTG
TGAGCGGATAACAATTTCACACAGGAAACAGCTATGACCATGATTACGCCAAGCGCGCAATTAACCCTCA
CTAAAGGGAACAAAAGCTGGAGCTGCAAGC
