>Addgene plasmid #143284 | TFORF1488 | depositor partial sequence | sequence record 281990 | Insert
ACCGCCACCATGGAGCGGGACGAACCGCCGCCTAGCGGAGGGGGAGGCGGCGGGGGCTCGGCGGGGTTCC
TGGAGCCTCCCGCCGCGCTCCCTCCGCCGCCGCGCAACGGTTTCTGTCAGGATGAATTGGCAGAGCTTGA
CCCAGGCACTAATGATCGGGCTGAACAACGAACCTGTCTCATTTGTGGGGACCGCGCTACAGGCTTGCAC
TATGGGATCATCTCCTGTGAGGGCTGCAAAGGGTTTTTCAAGCGGAGCATTTGCAACAAACGGGTATATC
GATGCAGTCGTGACAAGAACTGTGTCATGTCTCGGAAGCAGAGGAACAGGTGCCAGTACTGCCGCCTGCT
CAAATGCCTCCAGATGGGGATGAACCGGAAGGCTATCAGAGAAGATGGCATGCCTGGAGGCCGGAATAAG
AGCATTGGGCCAGTCCAGATATCGGAAGAAGAAATCGAAAGGATCATGTCTGGGCAGGAGTTTGAGGAAG
AGGCCAATCACTGGAGCAACCATGGTGATAGTGACCACAGTTCCCCTGGGAACAGGGCTTCGGAGAGCAA
CCAGCCCTCACCAGGCTCCACACTGTCTTCCAGTAGGTCTGTGGAACTGAATGGATTCATGGCCTTCAGG
GAACAGTACATGGGAATGTCTGTGCCTCCACATTACCAATATATACCGCACCTTTTTAGCTATTCTGGCC
ACTCACCACTTCTGCCCCAACAAGCTCGCAGCCTGGATCCCCAGTCATACAGTCTGATTCACCAGCTGTT
ATCAGCCGAGGACCTGGAACCATTGGGCACGCCCATGTTGATTGAAGATGGATACGCTGTGACACAGGCA
GAACTATTTGCCCTGCTTTGCCGCCTGGCCGACGAGCTGCTCTTTAGGCAGATTGCCTGGATCAAGAAAC
TGCCTTTCTTCTGCGAGCTCTCAATCAAGGATTACACGTGCCTCTTGAGCTCTACGTGGCAGGAGCTAAT
CCTGCTGTCTTCCCTCACCGTTTACAGCAAGCAGATCTTTGGGGAACTGGCTGATGTCACTGCCAAGTAC
TCGCCCTCCGATGAAGAACTACACAGATTTAGTGATGAAGGGATGGAGGTGATCGAGCGGCTCATCTACC
TCTATCACAAGTTCCATCAGCTAAAGGTCAGCAACGAGGAGTATGCTTGCATGAAAGCAATTAACTTCCT
AAATCAAGATATCAGGGGTCTGACCAGTGCCTCACAGCTGGAACAATTGAATAAACGATACTGGTACATT
TGCCAGGATTTTACTGAATATAAATACACACATCAGCCGAACCGCTTTCCTGATCTCATGATGTGCTTAC
CTGAGATTCGATATATTGCAGGAAAGATGGTGAATGTGCCCCTGGAGCAGCTGCCCCTCCTCTTTAAGGT
GGTGCTGCATTCCTGCAAGACCAGTGTGGGCAAGGAATAGTAATGAACTAGTCCGTAACTTGAAAGTATT
TCGATTTCTTGGCTTTATATATCTTGTGGAAAGGACGAACAGGTATAGCACATGATGATGTA
