>Addgene plasmid #143284 | TFORF1488 | depositor partial sequence | sequence record 281991 | Barcode
ACAGGTATAGCACATGATGATGTA
